>Addgene plasmid #216100 | pRDA_831 | addgene full sequence | sequence record 431382 | Addgene NGS Result
GTCGACGGATCGGGAGATCTCCCGATCCCCTATGGTGCACTCTCAGTACAATCTGCTCTGATGCCGCATA
GTTAAGCCAGTATCTGCTCCCTGCTTGTGTGTTGGAGGTCGCTGAGTAGTGCGCGAGCAAAATTTAAGCT
ACAACAAGGCAAGGCTTGACCGACAATTGCATGAAGAATCTGCTTAGGGTTAGGCGTTTTGCGCTGCTTC
GCGATGTACGGGCCAGATATACGCGTTGACATTGATTATTGACTAGTTATTAATAGTAATCAATTACGGG
GTCATTAGTTCATAGCCCATATATGGAGTTCCGCGTTACATAACTTACGGTAAATGGCCCGCCTGGCTGA
CCGCCCAACGACCCCCGCCCATTGACGTCAATAATGACGTATGTTCCCATAGTAACGCCAATAGGGACTT
TCCATTGACGTCAATGGGTGGAGTATTTACGGTAAACTGCCCACTTGGCAGTACATCAAGTGTATCATAT
GCCAAGTACGCCCCCTATTGACGTCAATGACGGTAAATGGCCCGCCTGGCATTATGCCCAGTACATGACC
TTATGGGACTTTCCTACTTGGCAGTACATCTACGTATTAGTCATCGCTATTACCATGGTGATGCGGTTTT
GGCAGTACATCAATGGGCGTGGATAGCGGTTTGACTCACGGGGATTTCCAAGTCTCCACCCCATTGACGT
CAATGGGAGTTTGTTTTGGCACCAAAATCAACGGGACTTTCCAAAATGTCGTAACAACTCCGCCCCATTG
ACGCAAATGGGCGGTAGGCGTGTACGGTGGGAGGTCTATATAAGCAGCGCGTTTTGCCTGTACTGGGTCT
CTCTGGTTAGACCAGATCTGAGCCTGGGAGCTCTCTGGCTAACTAGGGAACCCACTGCTTAAGCCTCAAT
AAAGCTTGCCTTGAGTGCTTCAAGTAGTGTGTGCCCGTCTGTTGTGTGACTCTGGTAACTAGAGATCCCT
CAGACCCTTTTAGTCAGTGTGGAAAATCTCTAGCAGTGGCGCCCGAACAGGGACTTGAAAGCGAAAGGGA
AACCAGAGGAGCTCTCTCGACGCAGGACTCGGCTTGCTGAAGCGCGCACGGCAAGAGGCGAGGGGCGGCG
ACTGGTGAGTACGCCAAAAATTTTGACTAGCGGAGGCTAGAAGGAGAGAGATGGGTGCGAGAGCGTCAGT
ATTAAGCGGGGGAGAATTAGATCGCGATGGGAAAAAATTCGGTTAAGGCCAGGGGGAAAGAAAAAATATA
AATTAAAACATATAGTATGGGCAAGCAGGGAGCTAGAACGATTCGCAGTTAATCCTGGCCTGTTAGAAAC
ATCAGAAGGCTGTAGACAAATACTGGGACAGCTACAACCATCCCTTCAGACAGGATCAGAAGAACTTAGA
TCATTATATAATACAGTAGCAACCCTCTATTGTGTGCATCAAAGGATAGAGATAAAAGACACCAAGGAAG
CTTTAGACAAGATAGAGGAAGAGCAAAACAAAAGTAAGACCACCGCACAGCAAGCGGCCGCTGATCTTCA
GACCTGGAGGAGGAGATATGAGGGACAATTGGAGAAGTGAATTATATAAATATAAAGTAGTAAAAATTGA
ACCATTAGGAGTAGCACCCACCAAGGCAAAGAGAAGAGTGGTGCAGAGAGAAAAAAGAGCAGTGGGAATA
GGAGCTTTGTTCCTTGGGTTCTTGGGAGCAGCAGGAAGCACTATGGGCGCAGCGTCAATGACGCTGACGG
TACAGGCCAGACAATTATTGTCTGGTATAGTGCAGCAGCAGAACAATTTGCTGAGGGCTATTGAGGCGCA
ACAGCATCTGTTGCAACTCACAGTCTGGGGCATCAAGCAGCTCCAGGCAAGAATCCTGGCTGTGGAAAGA
TACCTAAAGGATCAACAGCTCCTGGGGATTTGGGGTTGCTCTGGAAAACTCATTTGCACCACTGCTGTGC
CTTGGAATGCTAGTTGGAGTAATAAATCTCTGGAACAGATTTGGAATCACACGACCTGGATGGAGTGGGA
CAGAGAAATTAACAATTACACAAGCTTAATACACTCCTTAATTGAAGAATCGCAAAACCAGCAAGAAAAG
AATGAACAAGAATTATTGGAATTAGATAAATGGGCAAGTTTGTGGAATTGGTTTAACATAACAAATTGGC
TGTGGTATATAAAATTATTCATAATGATAGTAGGAGGCTTGGTAGGTTTAAGAATAGTTTTTGCTGTACT
TTCTATAGTGAATAGAGTTAGGCAGGGATATTCACCATTATCGTTTCAGACCCACCTCCCAACCCCGAGG
GGACCCGACAGGCCCGAAGGAATAGAAGAAGAAGGTGGAGAGAGAGACAGAGACAGATCCATTCGATTAG
TGAACGGATCGGCACTGCGTGCGCCAATTCTGCAGACAAATGGCAGTATTCATCCACAATTTTAAAAGAA
AAGGGGGGATTGGGGGGTACAGTGCAGGGGAAAGAATAGTAGACATAATAGCAACAGACATACAAACTAA
AGAATTACAAAAACAAATTACAAAAATTCAAAATTTTCGGGTTTATTACAGGGACAGCAGAGATCCAGTT
TGGTTAATTAAGGTACCGGGCAGAGGTCTCGCTTTTTTCGAGACAACACGGCTCCGGTGCCCGTCAGTGG
GCAGAGCGCACATCGCCCACAGTCCCCGAGAAGTTGGGGGGAGGGGTCGGCAATTGATCCGGTGCCTAGA
GAAGGTGGCGCGGGGTAAACTGGGAAAGTGATGTCGTGTACTGGCTCCGCCTTTTTCCCGAGGGTGGGGG
AGAACCGTATATAAGTGCAGTAGTCGCCGTGAACGTTCTTTTTCGCAACGGGTTTGCCGCCAGAACACAG
GTAAGTGCCGTGTGTGGTTCCCGCGGGCCTGGCCTCTTTACGGGTTATGGCCCTTGCGTGCCTTGAATTA
CTTCCACCTGGCTGCAGTACGTGATTCTTGATCCCGAGCTTCGGGTTGGAAGTGGGTGGGAGAGTTCGAG
GCCTTGCGCTTAAGGAGCCCCTTCGCCTCGTGCTTGAGTTGAGGCCTGGCCTGGGCGCTGGGGCCGCCGC
GTGCGAATCTGGTGGCACCTTCGCGCCTGTCTCGCTGCTTTCGATAAGTCTCTAGCCATTTAAAATTTTT
GATGACCTGCTGCGACGCTTTTTTTCTGGCAAGATAGTCTTGTAAATGCGGGCCAAGATCTGCACACTGG
TATTTCGGTTTTTGGGGCCGCGGGCGGCGACGGGGCCCGTGCGTCCCAGCGCACATGTTCGGCGAGGCGG
GGCCTGCGAGCGCGGCCACCGAGAATCGGACGGGGGTAGTCTCAAGCTGGCCGGCCTGCTCTGGTGCCTG
GCCTCGCGCCGCCGTGTATCGCCCCGCCCTGGGCGGCAAGGCTGGCCCGGTCGGCACCAGTTGCGTGAGC
GGAAAGATGGCCGCTTCCCGGCCCTGCTGCAGGGAGCTCAAAATGGAGGACGCGGCGCTCGGGAGAGCGG
GCGGGTGAGTCACCCACACAAAGGAAAAGGGCCTTTCCGTCCTCAGCCGTCGCTTCATGTGACTCCACGG
AGTACCGGGCGCCGTCCAGGCACCTCGATTAGTTCTCGAGCTTTTGGAGTACGTCGTCTTTAGGTTGGGG
GGAGGGGTTTTATGCGATGGAGTTTCCCCACACTGAGTGGGTGGAGACTGAAGTTAGGCCAGCTTGGCAC
TTGATGTAATTCTCCTTGGAATTTGCCCTTTTTGAGTTTGGATCTTGGTTCATTCTCAAGCCTCAGACAG
TGGTTCAAAGTTTTTTTCTTCCATTTCAGGTGTCGTGAAGGAGCCACCATGGCCAAACGGACAGCCGACG
GAAGCGAGTTCGAGTCACCAAAGAAGAAGCGGAAAGTCGGCAGCGACAAGAAGTACAGCATCGGCCTGGC
CATCGGCACCAACTCTGTGGGCTGGGCCGTGATCACCGACGAGTACAAGGTGCCCAGCAAGAAATTCAAG
GTGCTGGGCAACACCGACCGGCACAGCATCAAGAAGAACCTGATCGGAGCCCTGCTGTTCGACAGCGGCG
AAACAGCCGAGGCCACCCGGCTGAAGAGAACCGCCAGAAGAAGATACACCAGACGGAAGAACCGGATCTG
CTATCTGCAAGAGATCTTCAGCAACGAGATGGCCAAGGTGGACGACAGCTTCTTCCACAGACTGGAAGAG
TCCTTCCTGGTGGAAGAGGATAAGAAGCACGAGCGGCACCCCATCTTCGGCAACATCGTGGACGAGGTGG
CCTACCACGAGAAGTACCCCACCATCTACCACCTGAGAAAGAAACTGGTGGACAGCACCGACAAGGCCGA
CCTGCGGCTGATCTATCTGGCCCTGGCCCACATGATCAAGTTCCGGGGCCACTTCCTGATCGAGGGCGAC
CTGAACCCCGACAACAGCGACGTGGACAAGCTGTTCATCCAGCTGGTGCAGACCTACAACCAGCTGTTCG
AGGAAAACCCCATCAACGCTAGCGGCGTGGACGCCAAGGCCATCCTGTCTGCCAGACTGAGCAAGAGCAG
ACGGCTGGAAAATCTGATCGCCCAGCTGCCCGGCGAGAAGAAGAATGGCCTGTTCGGCAACCTGATTGCC
CTGAGCCTGGGCCTGACCCCCAACTTCAAGAGCAACTTCGACCTGGCCGAGGATGCCAAACTGCAGCTGA
GCAAGGACACCTACGACGACGACCTGGACAACCTGCTGGCCCAGATCGGCGACCAGTACGCCGACCTGTT
TCTGGCCGCCAAGAACCTGTCCGACGCCATCCTGCTGAGCGACATCCTGAGAGTGAACACCGAGATCACC
AAGGCCCCCCTGAGCGCCTCTATGATCAAGAGATACGACGAGCACCACCAGGACCTGACCCTGCTGAAAG
CTCTCGTGCGGCAGCAGCTGCCTGAGAAGTACAAAGAGATTTTCTTCGACCAGAGCAAGAACGGCTACGC
CGGCTACATTGACGGCGGAGCCAGCCAGGAAGAGTTCTACAAGTTCATCAAGCCCATCCTGGAAAAGATG
GACGGCACCGAGGAACTGCTCGTGAAGCTGAACAGAGAGGACCTGCTGCGGAAGCAGCGGACCTTCGACA
ACGGCAGCATCCCCCACCAGATCCACCTGGGAGAGCTGCACGCCATTCTGCGGCGGCAGGAAGATTTTTA
CCCATTCCTGAAGGACAACCGGGAAAAGATCGAGAAGATCCTGACCTTCCGCATCCCCTACTACGTGGGC
CCTCTGGCCAGGGGAAACAGCAGATTCGCCTGGATGACCAGAAAGAGCGAGGAAACCATCACCCCCTGGA
ACTTCGAGGAAGTGGTGGACAAGGGCGCTTCCGCCCAGAGCTTCATCGAGCGGATGACCAACTTCGATAA
GAACCTGCCCAACGAGAAGGTGCTGCCCAAGCACAGCCTGCTGTACGAGTACTTCACCGTGTATAACGAG
CTGACCAAAGTGAAATACGTGACCGAGGGAATGAGAAAGCCCGCCTTCCTGAGCGGCGAGCAGAAAAAGG
CCATCGTGGACCTGCTGTTCAAGACCAACCGGAAAGTGACCGTGAAGCAGCTGAAAGAGGACTACTTCAA
GAAAATCGAGTGCTTCGACTCCGTGGAAATCTCCGGCGTGGAAGATCGGTTCAACGCCTCCCTGGGCACA
TACCACGATCTGCTGAAAATTATCAAGGACAAGGACTTCCTGGACAATGAGGAAAACGAGGACATTCTGG
AAGATATCGTGCTGACCCTGACACTGTTTGAGGACAGAGAGATGATCGAGGAACGGCTGAAAACCTATGC
CCACCTGTTCGACGACAAAGTGATGAAGCAGCTGAAGCGGCGGAGATACACCGGCTGGGGCAGGCTGAGC
CGGAAGCTGATCAACGGCATCCGGGACAAGCAGTCCGGCAAGACAATCCTGGATTTCCTGAAGTCCGACG
GCTTCGCCAACAGAAACTTCATGCAGCTGATCCACGACGACAGCCTGACCTTTAAAGAGGACATCCAGAA
AGCCCAGGTGTCCGGCCAGGGCGATAGCCTGCACGAGCACATTGCCAATCTGGCCGGCAGCCCCGCCATT
AAGAAGGGCATCCTGCAGACAGTGAAGGTGGTGGACGAGCTCGTGAAAGTGATGGGCCGGCACAAGCCCG
AGAACATCGTGATCGAAATGGCCAGAGAGAACCAGACCACCCAGAAGGGACAGAAGAACAGCCGCGAGAG
AATGAAGCGGATCGAAGAGGGCATCAAAGAGCTGGGCAGCCAGATCCTGAAAGAACACCCAGTGGAAAAC
ACCCAGCTGCAGAACGAGAAGCTGTACCTGTACTACCTGCAGAATGGGCGGGATATGTACGTGGACCAGG
AACTGGACATCAACCGGCTGTCCGACTACGATGTGGACCATATCGTGCCTCAGAGCTTTCTGAAGGACGA
CTCCATCGACAACAAGGTGCTGACCAGAAGCGACAAGGCCCGGGGCAAGAGCGACAACGTGCCCTCCGAA
GAGGTCGTGAAGAAGATGAAGAACTACTGGCGGCAGCTGCTGAACGCCAAGCTGATTACCCAGAGAAAGT
TCGACAATCTGACCAAGGCCGAGAGAGGCGGCCTGAGCGAACTGGATAAGGCCGGCTTCATCAAGAGACA
GCTGGTGGAAACCCGGCAGATCACAAAGCACGTGGCACAGATCCTGGACTCCCGGATGAACACTAAGTAC
GACGAGAATGACAAGCTGATCCGGGAAGTGAAAGTGATCACCCTGAAGTCCAAGCTGGTGTCCGATTTCC
GGAAGGATTTCCAGTTTTACAAAGTGCGCGAGATCAACAACTACCACCACGCCCACGACGCCTACCTGAA
CGCCGTCGTGGGAACCGCCCTGATCAAAAAGTACCCTAAGCTGGAAAGCGAGTTCGTGTACGGCGACTAC
AAGGTGTACGACGTGCGGAAGATGATCGCCAAGAGCGAGCAGGAAATCGGCAAGGCTACCGCCAAGTACT
TCTTCTACAGCAACATCATGAACTTTTTCAAGACCGAGATTACCCTGGCCAACGGCGAGATCCGGAAGCG
GCCTCTGATCGAGACAAACGGCGAAACCGGGGAGATCGTGTGGGATAAGGGCCGGGATTTTGCCACCGTG
CGGAAAGTGCTGAGCATGCCCCAAGTGAATATCGTGAAAAAGACCGAGGTGCAGACAGGCGGCTTCAGCA
AAGAGTCTATCCTGCCCAAGAGGAACAGCGATAAGCTGATCGCCAGAAAGAAGGACTGGGACCCTAAGAA
GTACGGCGGCTTCGACAGCCCCACCGTGGCCTATTCTGTGCTGGTGGTGGCCAAAGTGGAAAAGGGCAAG
TCCAAGAAACTGAAGAGTGTGAAAGAGCTGCTGGGGATCACCATCATGGAAAGAAGCAGCTTCGAGAAGA
ATCCCATCGACTTTCTGGAAGCCAAGGGCTACAAAGAAGTGAAAAAGGACCTGATCATCAAGCTGCCTAA
GTACTCCCTGTTCGAGCTGGAAAACGGCCGGAAGAGAATGCTGGCCTCTGCCGGCGAACTGCAGAAGGGA
AACGAACTGGCCCTGCCCTCCAAATATGTGAACTTCCTGTACCTGGCCAGCCACTATGAGAAGCTGAAGG
GCTCCCCCGAGGATAATGAGCAGAAACAGCTGTTTGTGGAACAGCACAAGCACTACCTGGACGAGATCAT
CGAGCAGATCAGCGAGTTCTCCAAGAGAGTGATCCTGGCCGACGCTAATCTGGACAAAGTGCTGTCCGCC
TACAACAAGCACCGGGATAAGCCCATCAGAGAGCAGGCCGAGAATATCATCCACCTGTTTACCCTGACCA
ATCTGGGAGCCCCTGCCGCCTTCAAGTACTTTGACACCACCATCGACCGGAAGAGGTACACCAGCACCAA
AGAGGTGCTGGACGCCACCCTGATCCACCAGAGCATCACCGGCCTGTACGAGACACGAATCGATTTGTCT
CAGCTGGGAGGCGATGGGTCCGGGAGCGGCGGGAGCGGAGGGAGCAAAAGGCCGGCGGCCACGAAAAAGG
CCGGCCAGGCAAAAAAGAAAAAGAGCGGAGGCTCCGACGCATTGGACGATTTTGATCTGGATATGCTGGG
AAGTGACGCCCTCGATGATTTTGACCTTGACATGCTTGGTTCGGATGCCCTTGATGACTTTGACCTCGAC
ATGCTCGGCAGTGACGCCCTTGATGATTTCGACCTGGACATGCTGGGAAGCGAGGGCAGAGGAAGCCTTC
TAACATGCGGTGACGTGGAGGAGAATCCCGGCCCTTCCGGGATGGCCAAGCCTTTGTCTCAAGAAGAATC
CACCCTCATTGAAAGAGCAACGGCTACAATCAACAGCATCCCCATCTCTGAGGACTACAGCGTCGCCAGC
GCAGCTCTCTCTAGCGACGGCCGCATCTTCACTGGTGTCAATGTATATCATTTTACTGGGGGACCTTGTG
CAGAACTCGTGGTGCTGGGCACTGCTGCTGCTGCGGCAGCTGGCAACCTGACTTGTATCGTCGCGATCGG
AAATGAGAACAGGGGCATCTTGAGCCCCTGCGGACGGTGCCGACAGGTGCTTCTCGATCTGCATCCTGGG
ATCAAAGCCATAGTGAAGGACAGTGATGGACAGCCGACGGCAGTTGGGATTCGTGAATTGCTGCCCTCTG
GTTATGTGTGGGAGGGCTAATAAATTCGAAAATCAACCTCTGGATTACAAAATTTGTGAAAGATTGACTG
GTATTCTTAACTATGTTGCTCCTTTTACGCTATGTGGATACGCTGCTTTAATGCCTTTGTATCATGCTAT
TGCTTCCCGTATGGCTTTCATTTTCTCCTCCTTGTATAAATCCTGGTTGCTGTCTCTTTATGAGGAGTTG
TGGCCCGTTGTCAGGCAACGTGGCGTGGTGTGCACTGTGTTTGCTGACGCAACCCCCACTGGTTGGGGCA
TTGCCACCACCTGTCAGCTCCTTTCCGGGACTTTCGCTTTCCCCCTCCCTATTGCCACGGCGGAACTCAT
CGCCGCCTGCCTTGCCCGCTGCTGGACAGGGGCTCGGCTGTTGGGCACTGACAATTCCGTGGTGTTGTCG
GGGAAATCATCGTCCTTTCCTTGGCTGCTCGCCTGTGTTGCCACCTGGATTCTGCGCGGGACGTCCTTCT
GCTACGTCCCTTCGGCCCTCAATCCAGCGGACCTTCCTTCCCGCGGCCTGCTGCCGGCTCTGCGGCCTCT
TCCGCGTCCTCGCCTTCGCCCTCAGACGAGTCGGATCTCCCTTTGGGCCGCCTCCCCGCGTCGACTTTAA
GACCAATGACTTACAAGGCAGCTGTAGATCTTAGCCACTTTTTAAAAGAAAAGGGGGGACTGGAAGGGCT
AATTCACTCCCAACGAAGATAAGATCTGCTTTTTGCTTGTACTGGGTCTCTCTGGTTAGACCAGATCTGA
GCCTGGGAGCTCTCTGGCTAACTAGGGAACCCACTGCTTAAGCCTCAATAAAGCTTGCCTTGAGTGCTTC
AAGTAGTGTGTGCCCGTCTGTTGTGTGACTCTGGTAACTAGAGATCCCTCAGACCCTTTTAGTCAGTGTG
GAAAATCTCTAGCAGGGCCCGTTTAAACCCGCTGATCAGCCTCGACTGTGCCTTCTAGTTGCCAGCCATC
TGTTGTTTGCCCCTCCCCCGTGCCTTCCTTGACCCTGGAAGGTGCCACTCCCACTGTCCTTTCCTAATAA
AATGAGGAAATTGCATCGCATTGTCTGAGTAGGTGTCATTCTATTCTGGGGGGTGGGGTGGGGCAGGACA
GCAAGGGGGAGGATTGGGAAGATAATAGCAGGCATGCTGGGGATGCGGTGGGCTCTATGGCTTCTGAGGC
GGAAAGAACCAGCTGGGGCTCTAGGGGGTATCCCC
[124 nt withheld, positions 9906-10029]
C
[91 nt withheld, positions 10031-10121]
A
[49 nt withheld, positions 10123-10171]
CCTTTGACGTTGGAGTCCACGTTCTTT
[37 nt withheld, positions 10199-10235]
ACCCTATCTCGGTCTATTCTTTTGATTTATAAGGGATTTTGCCGATTTCGGCCTATTGGTTAAAAAATGA
GCTGATTTAACAAAAATTTAACGCGAATTAATTCTGTGGAATGTGTGTCAGTTAGGGTGTGGAAAGTCCC
CAGGCTCCCCAGCAGGCAGAAGTATGCAAAGCATGCATCTCAATTAGTCAGCAACCAGGTGTGGAAAGTC
CCCAGGCTCCCCAGCAGGCAGAAGTATGCAAAGCATGCATCTCAATTAGTCAGCAACCATAGTCCCGCCC
CTAACTCCGCCCATCCCGCCCCTAACTCCGCCCAGTTCCGCCCATTCTCCGCCCCATGGCTGACTAATTT
TTTTTATTTATGCAGAGGCCGAGGCCGCCTCTGCCTCTGAGCTATTCCAGAAGTAGTGAGGAGGCTTTTT
TGGAGGCCTAGGCTTTTGCAAAAAGCTCCCGGGAGCTTGTATATCCATTTTCGGATCTGATCAGCACGTG
TTGACAATTAATCATCGGCATAGTATATCGGCATAGTATAATACGACAAGGTGAGGAACTAAACCATGGC
CAAGTTGACCAGTGCCGTTCCGGTGCTCACCGCGCGCGACGTCGCCGGAGCGGTCGAGTTCTGGACCGAC
CGGCTCGGGTTCTCCCGGGACTTCGTGGAGGACGACTTCGCCGGTGTGGTCCGGGACGACGTGACCCTGT
TCATCAGCGCGGTCCAGGACCAGGTGGTGCCGGACAACACCCTGGCCTGGGTGTGGGTGCGCGGCCTGGA
CGAGCTGTACGCCGAGTGGTCGGAGGTCGTGTCCACGAACTTCCGGGACGCCTCCGGGCCGGCCATGACC
GAGATCGGCGAGCAGCCGTGGGGGCGGGAGTTCGCCCTGCGCGACCCGGCCGGCAACTGCGTGCACTTCG
TGGCCGAGGAGCAGGACTGACACGTGCTACGAGATTTCGATTCCACCGCCGCCTTCTATGAAAGGTTGGG
CTTCGGAATCGTTTTCCGGGACGCCGGCTGGATGATCCTCCAGCGCGGGGATCTCATGCTGGAGTTCTTC
GCCCACCCCAACTTGTTTATTGCAGCTTATAATGGTTACAAATAAAGCAATAGCATCACAAATTTCACAA
ATAAAGCATTTTTTTCACTGCATTCTAGTTGTGGTTTGTCCAAACTCATCAATGTATCTTATCATGTCTG
TATACCGTCGACCTCTAGCTAGAGCTTGGCGTAATCATGGTCATAGCTGTTTCCTGTGTGAAATTGTTAT
CCGCTCACAATTCCACACAACATACGAGCCGGAAGCATAAAGTGTAAAGCCTGGGGTGCCTAATGAGTGA
GCTAACTCACATTAATTGCGTTGCGCTCACTGCCCGCTTTCCAGTCGGGAAACCTGTCGTGCCAGCTGCA
TTAATGAATCGGCCAACGCGCGGGGAGAGGCGGTTTGCGTATTGGGCGCTCTTCCGCTTCCTCGCTCACT
GACTCGCTGCGCTCGGTCGTTCGGCTGCGGCGAGCGGTATCAGCTCACTCAAAGGCGGTAATACGGTTAT
CCACAGAATCAGGGGATAACGCAGGAAAGAACATGTGAGCAAAAGGCCAGCAAAAGGCCAGGAACCGTAA
AAAGGCCGCGTTGCTGGCGTTTTTCCATAGGCTCCGCCCCCCTGACGAGCATCACAAAAATCGACGCTCA
AGTCAGAGGTGGCGAAACCCGACAGGACTATAAAGATACCAGGCGTTTCCCCCTGGAAGCTCCCTCGTGC
GCTCTCCTGTTCCGACCCTGCCGCTTACCGGATACCTGTCCGCCTTTCTCCCTTCGGGAAGCGTGGCGCT
TTCTCATAGCTCACGCTGTAGGTATCTCAGTTCGGTGTAGGTCGTTCGCTCCAAGCTGGGCTGTGTGCAC
GAACCCCCCGTTCAGCCCGACCGCTGCGCCTTATCCGGTAACTATCGTCTTGAGTCCAACCCGGTAAGAC
ACGACTTATCGCCACTGGCAGCAGCCACTGGTAACAGGATTAGCAGAGCGAGGTATGTAGGCGGTGCTAC
AGAGTTCTTGAAGTGGTGGCCTAACTACGGCTACACTAGAAGAACAGTATTTGGTATCTGCGCTCTGCTG
AAGCCAGTTACCTTCGGAAAAAGAGTTGGTAGCTCTTGATCCGGCAAACAAACCACCGCTGGTAGCGGTG
GTTTTTTTGTTTGCAAGCAGCAGATTACGCGCAGAAAAAAAGGATCTCAAGAAGATCCTTTGATCTTTTC
TACGGGGTCTGACGCTCAGTGGAACGAAAACTCACGTTAAGGGATTTTGGTCATGAGATTATCAAAAAGG
ATCTTCACCTAGATCCTTTTAAATTAAAAATGAAGTTTTAAATCAATCTAAAGTATATATGAGTAAACTT
GGTCTGACAGTTACCAATGCTTAATCAGTGAGGCACCTATCTCAGCGATCTGTCTATTTCGTTCATCCAT
AGTTGCCTGACTCCCCGTCGTGTAGATAACTACGATACGGGAGGGCTTACCATCTGGCCCCAGTGCTGCA
ATGATACCGCGAGACCCACGCTCACCGGCTCCAGATTTATCAGCAATAAACCAGCCAGCCGGAAGGGCCG
AGCGCAGAAGTGGTCCTGCAACTTTATCCGCCTCCATCCAGTCTATTAATTGTTGCCGGGAAGCTAGAGT
AAGTAGTTCGCCAGTTAATAGTTTGCGCAACGTTGTTGCCATTGCTACAGGCATCGTGGTGTCACGCTCG
TCGTTTGGTATGGCTTCATTCAGCTCCGGTTCCCAACGATCAAGGCGAGTTACATGATCCCCCATGTTGT
GCAAAAAAGCGGTTAGCTCCTTCGGTCCTCCGATCGTTGTCAGAAGTAAGTTGGCCGCAGTGTTATCACT
CATGGTTATGGCAGCACTGCATAATTCTCTTACTGTCATGCCATCCGTAAGATGCTTTTCTGTGACTGGT
GAGTACTCAACCAAGTCATTCTGAGAATAGTGTATGCGGCGACCGAGTTGCTCTTGCCCGGCGTCAATAC
GGGATAATACCGCGCCACATAGCAGAACTTTAAAAGTGCTCATCATTGGAAAACGTTCTTCGGGGCGAAA
ACTCTCAAGGATCTTACCGCTGTTGAGATCCAGTTCGATGTAACCCACTCGTGCACCCAACTGATCTTCA
GCATCTTTTACTTTCACCAGCGTTTCTGGGTGAGCAAAAACAGGAAGGCAAAATGCCGCAAAAAAGGGAA
TAAGGGCGACACGGAAATGTTGAATACTCATACTCTTCCTTTTTCAATATTATTGAAGCATTTATCAGGG
TTATTGTCTCATGAGCGGATACATATTTGAATGTATTTAGAAAAATAAACAAATAGGGGTTCCGCGCACA
TTTCCCCGAAAAGTGCCACCTGAC
Features (pLannotate 1.2.2; 32 found; start..end, strand, type, name):
     31..83      -  misc_feature   bom (fragment): basis of mobility region from pBR322
    238..617     +  enhancer       CMV enhancer: human cytomegalovirus immediate early enhancer
    618..817     +  promoter       CMV promoter: human cytomegalovirus (CMV) immediate early promoter
    835..1015    +  LTR            5' LTR (truncated): truncated 5' long terminal repeat (LTR) from HIV-1
   1062..1187    +  misc_feature   HIV-1 Ψ: packaging signal of human immunodeficiency virus type 1
   1171..1534    +  CDS            HIV-1 gag (fragment): gag protein from human immunodeficiency virus 1; gag
   1680..1913    +  misc_feature   RRE: The Rev response element (RRE) of HIV-1 allows for Rev-dependent mRNA export from the nucleus to the cytoplasm.
   2290..2390    +  CDS            Rev (fragment): human immunodeficiency virus 1 (HIV-1) Rev protein; rev; enhances nuclear export of unspliced and incompletely spliced viral mRNAs
   2440..2557    +  misc_feature   cPPT/CTS: central polypurine tract and central termination sequence of HIV-1
   2659..2870    +  promoter       EF-1α core promoter: core promoter for human elongation factor EF-1α
   2871..3809    +  intron         EF-1α intron A: intron upstream of the start codon of human EF-1α
   3895..7994    +  CDS            dCas9 (fragment): catalytically dead mutant of the Cas9 endonuclease from the Streptococcus pyogenes Type II CRISPR/Cas system RNA-guided DNA-binding protein that lacks endonuclease activity due to the D10A mutation in the RuvC catalytic domain and the N863A mutation in the HNH catalytic domain
   8026..8073    +  CDS            nucleoplasmin NLS: bipartite nuclear localization signal from nucleoplasmin
   8302..8700    +  CDS            BSD: blasticidin S deaminase; Aspergillus terreus BSD; confers resistance to blasticidin
   8711..9299    +  misc_feature   WPRE: woodchuck hepatitis virus posttranscriptional regulatory element
   9295..9438    +  CDS            nef (fragment): NEF_HV1LA - Experimental evidence at protein level: Swiss-Prot protein existence level 1. Extracellular Nef protein targets CD4(+) T-lymphocytes for apoptosis by interacting with CXCR4 surface receptors. From Human immunodeficiency virus type 1 group M subtype B (isolate Lai) (HIV-1).
   9424..9604    +  LTR            5' LTR (truncated): truncated 5' long terminal repeat (LTR) from HIV-1
   9636..9747    +  polyA_signal   bGH poly(A) signal: bovine growth hormone polyadenylation signal
   9864..9885    +  promoter       SV40 promoter (fragment): SV40 enhancer and early promoter
   9906..10334   +  rep_origin     f1 ori (sequence partly withheld): f1 bacteriophage origin of replication; arrow indicates direction of (+) strand synthesis
  10348..10677   +  promoter       SV40 promoter: SV40 enhancer and early promoter
  10725..10772   +  promoter       EM7 promoter: synthetic bacterial promoter&nbsp
  10791..11165   +  CDS            BleoR: antibiotic-binding protein; Sh ble from Streptoalloteichus hindustanus; confers resistance to bleomycin, phleomycin, and Zeocin™
  11175..11300   +  CDS            ble (fragment): BLE_KLEPN - Experimental evidence at protein level: Swiss-Prot protein existence level 1. Binding protein with a strong affinity to the bleomycin family of antibiotics. Binds to CL990; an antimitotic-antibiotic compound. From Klebsiella pneumoniae.
  11295..11416   +  polyA_signal   SV40 poly(A) signal: SV40 polyadenylation signal
  11487..11509   -  protein_bind   lac operator (fragment): The lac repressor binds to the lac operator to inhibit transcription in E. coli. This inhibition can be relieved by adding lactose or isopropyl-β-D-thiogalactopyranoside (IPTG). lac repressor encoded by lacI
  11513..11543   -  promoter       lac promoter: promoter for the E. coli lac operon
  11558..11579   -  protein_bind   CAP binding site: CAP binding activates transcription in the presence of cAMP. E. coli catabolite activator protein
  11592..11684   -  CDS            lacI (fragment): lac repressor; lacI; The lac repressor binds to the lac operator to inhibit transcription in E. coli. This inhibition can be relieved by adding lactose or isopropyl-β-D-thiogalactopyranoside (IPTG).
  11867..12455   -  rep_origin     ori: high-copy-number ColE1/pMB1/pBR322/pUC origin of replication
  12626..13486   -  CDS            AmpR: β-lactamase; bla; confers resistance to ampicillin, carbenicillin, and related antibiotics
  13487..13591   -  promoter       AmpR promoter: bla
