[The description below was written by a language model from this plasmid's Addgene catalogue record and pLannotate feature annotations shown in this document.]
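Description:
pRDA_831 is a lentiviral CRISPR activation (CRISPRa) vector built on the pRDA_722 backbone by modular assembly, and it supplies only the Cas component: no guide RNA cassette is recorded or annotated. It is propagated in E. coli through a high-copy ColE1/pUC-type origin with ampicillin resistance (AmpR under its own promoter). The backbone also carries an f1 origin and an SV40/EM7-driven bleomycin/Zeocin resistance cassette (BleoR) with an SV40 poly(A) signal. This cassette lies outside the LTR-flanked region, so it would not be packaged into virus.

The transfer cassette has the layout of a third-generation-style HIV-1 vector. A CMV enhancer/promoter drives the genomic RNA from a truncated 5' LTR. This is followed by the Ψ packaging signal with a gag fragment, the RRE for Rev-dependent nuclear export, and the cPPT/CTS. The downstream LTR is also annotated as truncated and is followed by a bGH poly(A) signal.

Within the provirus, the human EF-1α core promoter with its intron A drives catalytically dead Streptococcus pyogenes Cas9, annotated with the D10A and N863A mutations, joined to a nucleoplasmin bipartite NLS. The stated purpose identifies the effector as dCas9-VP64, but the feature table does not annotate the VP64 activation domain. It may lie in the unannotated stretch between the NLS and the blasticidin S deaminase (BSD) gene. No separate promoter is annotated for BSD, which suggests co-expression with dCas9, although the linking element is not annotated. A WPRE follows to enhance transcript expression.

The vector is suited to making blasticidin-selected cell lines that stably express dCas9-VP64, with guides delivered separately for gene activation experiments or screens.
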