Addgene plasmid #216100: pRDA_831
Purpose: CRISPRa, EF1a-driven dCas9-VP64 (Cas only)
Depositing lab: John Doench. Depositing organization: Broad Institute. Publication: Modular vector assembly enables rapid assessment of emerging CRISPR technologies. McGee AV, Liu YV, Griffith AL, Szegletes ZM, Wen B, Kraus C, Miller NW, Steger RJ, Escude Velasco B, Bosch JA, Zirin JD, Viswanatha R, Sontheimer EJ, Goodale A, Greene MA, Green TM, Doench JG. Cell Genom. 2024 Mar 13;4(3):100519. doi: 10.1016/j.xgen.2024.100519. PubMed 38484704.
Backbone
  Vector backbone: pRDA_722
  Vector type: Lentiviral, CRISPR ; Assembled Vector
  Selectable markers: Blasticidin
Growth in bacteria
  Bacterial resistance: Ampicillin, 100 μg/mL
  Growth temperature: 37°C
  Growth strain: NEB Stable
  Copy number: Unknown
Gene/Insert
  Gene/Insert name: Cas9 [Sp]
  Species: Streptococcus pyogenes
  Cloning method: Unknown
Terms and licenses: Academic/Nonprofit Terms; Industry Terms: Not Available to Industry
Depositor comments: Please visit https://www.biorxiv.org/content/10.1101/2023.10.25.564061v1 for bioRxiv preprint.
How to cite: pRDA_831 was a gift from John Doench (Addgene plasmid # 216100 ; http://n2t.net/addgene:216100 ; RRID:Addgene_216100)
